>Addgene plasmid #1419 | pFLAG-GATA3 | addgene full sequence | sequence record 444947 | Addgene NGS Result
GCCAAGTCCGCCCCCTATTGACGTCAATGACGGTAAATGGCCCGCCTGGCATTATGCCCAGTACATGACC
TTACGGGACTTTCCTACTTGGCAGTACATCTACGTATTAGTCATCGCTATTACCATGGTGATGCGGTTTT
GGCAGTACACCAATGGGCGTGGATAGCGGTTTGACTCACGGGGATTTCCAAGTCTCCACCCCATTGACGT
CAATGGGAGTTTGTTTTGGCACCAAAATCAACGGGACTTTCCAAAATGTCGTAATAACCCCGCCCCGTTG
ACGCAAATGGGCGGTAGGCGTGTACGGTGGGAGGTCTATATAAGCAGAGCTCGTTTAGTGAACCGTCAGA
ATTGATCTACCATGGACTACAAAGACGATGACGACAAGCTTGCGGCCGCGAATTCATCGATAGATCTGAT
CGAGGTGACTGCGGACCAGCCGCGCTGGGTGAGCCACCATCACCCCGCGGTCCTCAACGGTCAGCACCCA
GACACGCACCACCCGGGCCTCGGCCATTCGTACATGGAAGCTCAGTATCCGCTGACGGAAGAGGTGGACG
TACTTTTTAACATCGATGGTCAAGGCAACCACGTCCCGTCCTACTACGGAAACTCCGTCAGGGCTACGGT
GCAGAGGTATCCTCCGACCCACCACGGGAGCCAGGTATGCCGCCCGCCTCTGCTGCACGGATCTCTGCCC
TGGCTGGATGGCGGCAAAGCCCTGAGCAGCCACCACACCGCCTCGCCCTGGAACCTCAGCCCCTTCTCCA
AGACGTCCATCCACCACGGCTCTCCGGGGCCTCTGTCCGTTTACCCTCCGGCTTCATCCTCTTCTCTGGC
GGCCGGCCACTCCAGTCCTCATCTCTTCACCTTCCCGCCCACCCCGCCGAAAGACGTCTCCCCAGACCCG
TCGCTGTCCACCCCGGGATCCGCCGGGTCGGCCAGGCAAGATGAGAAAGAGTGCCTCAAGTATCAGGTGC
AGCTGCCAGATAGCATGAAGCTGGAGACGTCTCACTCTCGAGGCAGCATGACCACCCTGGGTGGGGCCTC
ATCCTCAGCCCACCACCCCATTACCACCTATCCGCCCTATGTGCCCGAGTACAGCTCTGGACTCTTCCCA
CCCAGCAGCCTGCTGGGAGGATCCCCTACCGGGTTCGGATGTAAGTCGAGGCCCAAGGCACGATCCAGCA
CAGAAGGCAGGGAGTGTGTGAACTGCGGGGCAACCTCTACCCCACTGTGGCGGCGAGATGGTACCGGGCA
CTACCTTTGCAATGCCTGCGGACTCTACCATAAAATGAATGGGCAGAACCGGCCCCTTATCAAGCCCAAG
CGAAGGCTGTCGGCAGCAAGGAGAGCAGGGACATCCTGCGCGAACTGTCAGACCACCACCACCACCCTCT
GGAGGAGGAACGCTAATGGGGACCCGGTCTGCAATGCCTGTGGGCTGTACTACAAGCTTCATAATATTAA
CAGACCCCTGACTATGAAGAAAGAAGGCATCCAGACCCGAAACCGGAAGATGTCTAGCAAATCGAAAAAG
TGCAAAAAGGTGCATGACGCGCTGGAGGACTTCCCCAAGAGCAGCTCCTTCAACCCGGCCGCTCTCTCCA
GACACATGTCATCCCTGAGCCACATCTCTCCCTTCAGCCACTCCAGCCACATGCTGACCACACCGACGCC
CATGCATCCGCCCTCCGGCCTCTCCTTCGGACCTCACCACCCTTCCAGCATGGTCACCGCCATGGGTTAG
AGAGGCATCGATCGGTACCAGTCGACTCTAGAGGATCCCGGGTGGCATCCCTGTGACCCCTCCCCAGTGC
CTCTCCTGGCCCTGGAAGTTGCCACTCCAGTGCCCACCAGCCTTGTCCTAATAAAATTAAGTTGCATCAT
TTTGTCTGACTAGGTGTCCTTCTATAATATTATGGGGTGGAGGGGGGTGGTATGGAGCAAGGGGCAAGTT
GGGAAGACAACCTGTAGGGCCTGCGGGGTCTATTGGGAACCAAGCTGGAGTGCAGTGGCACAATCTTGGC
TCACTGCAATCTCCGCCTCCTGGGTTCAAGCGATTCTCCTGCCTCAGCCTCCCGAGTTGTTGGGATTCCA
GGCATGCATGACCAGGCTCAGCTAATTTTTGTTTTTTTGGTAGAGACGGGGTTTCACCATATTGGCCAGG
CTGGTCTCCAACTCCTAATCTCAGGTGATCTACCCACCTTGGCCTCCCAAATTGCTGGGATTACAGGCGT
GAACCACTGCTCCCTTCCCTGTCCTTCTGATTTTAAAATAACTATACCAGCAGGAGGACGTCCAGACACA
GCATAGGCTACCTGGCCATGCCCAACCGGTGGGACATTTGAGTTGCTTGCTTGGCACTGTCCTCTCATGC
GTTGGGTCCACTCAGTAGATGCCTGTTGAATTGGGTACGCGGCCAGCTTGGCTGTGGAATGTGTGTCAGT
TAGGGTGTGGAAAGTCCCCAGGCTCCCCAGCAGGCAGAAGTATGCAAAGCATGCATCTCAATTAGTCAGC
AACCAGGTGTGGAAAGTCCCCAGGCTCCCCAGCAGGCAGAAGTATGCAAAGCATGCATCTCAATTAGTCA
GCAACCATAGTCCCGCCCCTAACTCCGCCCATCCCGCCCCTAACTCCGCCCAGTTCCGCCCATTCTCCGC
CCCATGGCTGACTAATTTTTTTTATTTATGCAGAGGCCGAGGCCGCCTCGGCCTCTGAGCTATTCCAGAA
GTAGTGAGGAGGCTTTTTTGGAGGCCTAGGCTTTTGCAAAAAGCTCCTCGAGGAACTGAAAAACCAGAAA
GTTAATTCCCTATAGTGAGTCGTATTAAATTCGTAATCATGTCATAGCTGTTTCCTGTGTGAAATTGTTA
TCCGCTCACAATTCCACACAACATACGAGCCGGAAGCATAAAGTGTAAAGCCTGGGGTGCCTAATGAGTG
AGCTAACTCACATTAATTGCGTTGCGCTCACTGCCCGCTTTCCAGTCGGGAAACCTGTCGTGCCAGCTGC
ATTAATGAATCGGCCAACGCGCGGGGAGAGGCGGTTTGCGTATTGGGCGCTCTTCCGCTTCCTCGCTCAC
TGACTCGCTGCGCTCGGTCGTTCGGCTGCGGCGAGCGGTATCAGCTCACTCAAAGGCGGTAATACGGTTA
TCCACAGAATCAGGGGATAACGCAGGAAAGAACATGTGAGCAAAAGGCCAGCAAAAGGCCAGGAACCGTA
AAAAGGCCGCGTTGCTGGCGTTTTTCCATAGGCTCCGCCCCCCTGACGAGCATCACAAAAATCGACGCTC
AAGTCAGAGGTGGCGAAACCCGACAGGACTATAAAGATACCAGGCGTTTCCCCCTGGAAGCTCCCTCGTG
CGCTCTCCTGTTCCGACCCTGCCGCTTACCGGATACCTGTCCGCCTTTCTCCCTTCGGGAAGCGTGGCGC
TTTCTCATAGCTCACGCTGTAGGTATCTCAGTTCGGTGTAGGTCGTTCGCTCCAAGCTGGGCTGTGTGCA
CGAACCCCCCGTTCAGCCCGACCGCTGCGCCTTATCCGGTAACTATCGTCTTGAGTCCAACCCGGTAAGA
CACGACTTATCGCCACTGGCAGCAGCCACTGGTAACAGGATTAGCAGAGCGAGGTATGTAGGCGGTGCTA
CAGAGTTCTTGAAGTGGTGGCCTAACTACGGCTACACTAGAAGAACAGTATTTGGTATCTGCGCTCTGCT
GAAGCCAGTTACCTTCGGAAAAAGAGTTGGTAGCTCTTGATCCGGCAAACAAACCACCGCTGGTAGCGGT
GGTTTTTTTGTTTGCAAGCAGCAGATTACGCGCAGAAAAAAAGGATCTCAAGAAGATCCTTTGATCTTTT
CTACGGGGTCTGACGCTCAGTGGAACGAAAACTCACGTTAAGGGATTTTGGTCATGAGATTATCAAAAAG
GATCTTCACCTAGATCCTTTTAAATTAAAAATGAAGTTTTAAATCAATCTAAAGTATATATGAGTAAACT
TGGTCTGACAGTTACCAATGCTTAATCAGTGAGGCACCTATCTCAGCGATCTGTCTATTTCGTTCATCCA
TAGTTGCCTGACTCCCCGTCGTGTAGATAACTACGATACGGGAGGGCTTACCATCTGGCCCCAGTGCTGC
AATGATACCGCGAGACCCACGCTCACCGGCTCCAGATTTATCAGCAATAAACCAGCCAGCCGGAAGGGCC
GAGCGCAGAAGTGGTCCTGCAACTTTATCCGCCTCCATCCAGTCTATTAATTGTTGCCGGGAAGCTAGAG
TAAGTAGTTCGCCAGTTAATAGTTTGCGCAACGTTGTTGCCATTGCTACAGGCATCGTGGTGTCACGCTC
GTCGTTTGGTATGGCTTCATTCAGCTCCGGTTCCCAACGATCAAGGCGAGTTACATGATCCCCCATGTTG
TGCAAAAAAGCGGTTAGCTCCTTCGGTCCTCCGATCGTTGTCAGAAGTAAGTTGGCCGCAGTGTTATCAC
TCATGGTTATGGCAGCACTGCATAATTCTCTTACTGTCATGCCATCCGTAAGATGCTTTTCTGTGACTGG
TGAGTACTCAACCAAGTCATTCTGAGAATAGTGTATGCGGCGACCGAGTTGCTCTTGCCCGGCGTCAATA
CGGGATAATACCGCGCCACATAGCAGAACTTTAAAAGTGCTCATCATTGGAAAACGTTCTTCGGGGCGAA
AACTCTCAAGGATCTTACCGCTGTTGAGATCCAGTTCGATGTAACCCACTCGTGCACCCAACTGATCTTC
AGCATCTTTTACTTTCACCAGCGTTTCTGGGTGAGCAAAAACAGGAAGGCAAAATGCCGCAAAAAAGGGA
ATAAGGGCGACACGGAAATGTTGAATACTCATACTCTTCCTTTTTCAATATTATTGAAGCATTTATCAGG
GTTATTGTCTCATGAGCGGATACATATTTGAATGTATTTAGAAAAATAAACAAATAGGGGTTCCGCGCAC
ATTTCCCCGAAAAGTGCCACCTG
[124 nt withheld, positions 4994-5117]
C
[91 nt withheld, positions 5119-5209]
A
[49 nt withheld, positions 5211-5259]
CCTTTGACGTTGGAGTCCACGTTCTTT
[37 nt withheld, positions 5287-5323]
ACCCTATCTCGGTCTATTCTTTTGATTTATAAGGGATTTTGCCGATTTCGGCCTATTGGTTAAAAAATGA
GCTGATTTAACAAAAATTTAACGCGAATTTTAACAAAATATTAACGCTTACAATTTCCATTCGCCATTCA
GGCTGCGCAACTGTTGGGAAGGGCGATCGGTGCGGGCCTCTTCGCTATTACGCCAGCTGGCGAAAGGGGG
ATGTGCTGCAAGGCGATTAAGTTGGGTAACGCCAGGGTTTTCCCAGTCACGACGTTGTAAAACGACGGCC
AGTGCCAAGCTGATCTATACATTGAATCAATATTGGCAATTAGCCATATTAGTCATTGGTTATATAGCAT
AAATCAATATTGGCTATTGGCCATTGCATACGTTGTATCTATATCATAATATGTACATTTATATTGGCTC
ATGTCCAATATGACCGCCATGTTGACATTGATTATTGACTAGTTATTAATAGTAATCAATTACGGGGTCA
TTAGTTCATAGCCCATATATGGAGTTCCGCGTTACATAACTTACGGTAAATGGCCCGCCTGGCTGACCGC
CCAACGACCCCCGCCCATTGACGTCAATAATGACGTATGTTCCCATAGTAACGCCAATAGGGACTTTCCA
TTGACGTCAATGGGTGGAGTATTTACGGTAAACTGCCCACTTGGCAGTACATCAAGTGTATCATAT
Features (pLannotate 1.2.2; 17 found; start..end, strand, type, name):
    129..328     +  promoter       CMV promoter: human cytomegalovirus (CMV) immediate early promoter
    364..384     +  CDS            3xFLAG (fragment): three tandem FLAG® epitope tags
    419..1747    +  CDS            Gata3: GATA3_MOUSE - Also known as Gata-3. Experimental evidence at protein level: Swiss-Prot protein existence level 1. Transcriptional activator which binds to the enhancer of the T-cell receptor alpha and delta genes. Binds to the consensus sequence 5'-AGATAG-3'. Required for the T-helper 2 (Th2) differentiation process following immune and inflammatory responses. From Mus musculus (Mouse).
   1771..1789    -  misc_feature   MCS (fragment): pUC18/19 multiple cloning site
   1790..2412    +  polyA_signal   hGH poly(A) signal: human growth hormone polyadenylation signal
   2441..2770    +  promoter       SV40 promoter: SV40 enhancer and early promoter
   2809..2827    -  promoter       T7 promoter: promoter for bacteriophage T7 RNA polymerase
   2865..2881    -  protein_bind   lac operator: The lac repressor binds to the lac operator to inhibit transcription in E. coli. This inhibition can be relieved by adding lactose or isopropyl-β-D-thiogalactopyranoside (IPTG). lac repressor encoded by lacI
   2889..2919    -  promoter       lac promoter: promoter for the E. coli lac operon
   2934..2955    -  protein_bind   CAP binding site: CAP binding activates transcription in the presence of cAMP. E. coli catabolite activator protein
   2968..3060    -  CDS            lacI (fragment): lac repressor; lacI; The lac repressor binds to the lac operator to inhibit transcription in E. coli. This inhibition can be relieved by adding lactose or isopropyl-β-D-thiogalactopyranoside (IPTG).
   3243..3831    -  rep_origin     ori: high-copy-number ColE1/pMB1/pBR322/pUC origin of replication
   4002..4862    -  CDS            AmpR: β-lactamase; bla; confers resistance to ampicillin, carbenicillin, and related antibiotics
   4863..4967    -  promoter       AmpR promoter: bla
   4994..5422    +  rep_origin     f1 ori (sequence partly withheld): f1 bacteriophage origin of replication; arrow indicates direction of (+) strand synthesis
   5453..5607    -  CDS            lacZα (fragment): LacZα fragment of β-galactosidase; lacZ fragment
   5767..127     +  enhancer       CMV enhancer (across the origin): human cytomegalovirus immediate early enhancer
