[The description below was written by a language model from this plasmid's Addgene catalogue record and pLannotate feature annotations shown in this document.]
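Description:
pFLAG-GATA3 is a mammalian expression plasmid built on the commercial pFLAG-CMV2 backbone, carrying the mouse Gata3 cDNA for production of an N-terminally FLAG-tagged GATA-3 transcription factor. It is propagated in E. coli as a high-copy plasmid through a ColE1/pUC-type origin and selected with ampicillin via the β-lactamase gene. An f1 origin is also present, which allows single-stranded DNA production. Remnants of lac-derived cloning vector sequence (lac promoter and operator, and lacZα and lacI fragments) and a T7 promoter are annotated in the backbone but play no evident role in expression. No mammalian drug-selection marker is annotated, which suits the plasmid mainly to transient transfection.

The expression cassette is driven by the human cytomegalovirus immediate-early enhancer and promoter. This is followed by a short FLAG epitope sequence supplied by the backbone (the annotation software matches it as a fragment of 3xFLAG; the record lists it simply as FLAG), then the Gata3 coding sequence, and finally the human growth hormone polyadenylation signal. The insert was placed into an EcoRV site that was destroyed at both junctions. The catalogue gives an insert size of about 2 kb, whereas the annotated open reading frame spans roughly 1.3 kb in a 6,019-nt sequenced plasmid, so these figures do not fully agree. An SV40 enhancer/early promoter region lies downstream of the cassette with no annotated gene following it.

The FLAG tag allows detection or immunoprecipitation of the expressed protein with anti-FLAG antibodies. The associated publication examined the interaction of GATA factors with C/EBP family transcription factors in GATA-mediated suppression of adipocyte differentiation, which fits use of this plasmid for overexpression and protein interaction studies in cultured mammalian cells.
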