Addgene plasmid #1419: pFLAG-GATA3
Depositing lab: Gokhan Hotamisligil. Publication: Interaction between GATA and the C/EBP family of transcription factors is critical in GATA-mediated suppression of adipocyte differentiation. Tong Q, Tsai J, Tan G, Dalgin G, Hotamisligil GS. Mol Cell Biol 2005 Jan;25(2):706-15. 10.1128/MCB.25.2.706-715.2005 PubMed 15632071.
Backbone
  Vector backbone: pFLAG-CMV2
  Backbone manufacturer: Sigma Aldrich
  Backbone size w/o insert (bp): 4700
  Vector type: Mammalian Expression
Growth in bacteria
  Bacterial resistance: Ampicillin, 100 μg/mL
  Growth temperature: 37°C
  Growth strain: DH5alpha
  Copy number: High Copy
Gene/Insert
  Gene/Insert name: GATA3 (alt name: GATA-3)
  Species: M. musculus (mouse)
  Insert size (bp): 2000
  GenBank ID: NM_008091
  Entrez Gene: Gata3 (a.k.a. Gata-3, jal)
  Tag / fusion protein: FLAG (N terminal on backbone)
  Cloning method: Restriction Enzyme; 5′ cloning site EcoRV (destroyed during cloning); 3′ cloning site EcoRV (destroyed during cloning)
  Sequencing primers: 5′ CMV promoter
Terms and licenses: Academic/Nonprofit Terms; Industry Terms: Not Available to Industry
How to cite: pFLAG-GATA3 was a gift from Gokhan Hotamisligil (Addgene plasmid # 1419 ; http://n2t.net/addgene:1419 ; RRID:Addgene_1419)
