>Addgene plasmid #1419 | pFLAG-GATA3 | addgene partial sequence | sequence record 16536 | CMV-F 5'-CGCAAATGGGCGGTAGGCGTG-3'
AGAGCTCGTTTAGTGGACCGTCAGAATTGATCTACCATGGACTACAAAGACGATGACGACAAGCTTGCGG
CCGCGAATTCATCGATAGATCTGATCGAGGTGACTGCGGACCAGCCGCGCTGGGTGAGCCACCATCACCC
CGCGGTCCTCAACGGTCAGCACCCAGACACGCACCACCCGGGCCTCGGCCATTCGTACATGGAAGCTCAG
TATCCGCTGACGGAAGAGGTGGACGTACTTTTTAACATCGATGGTCAAGGCAACCACGTCCCGTCCTACT
ACGGAAACTCCGTCAGGGCTACGGTGCAGAGGTATCCTCCGACCCACCACGGGAGCCAGGTATGCCGCCC
GCCTCTGCTGCACGGATCTCTGCCCTGGCTGGATGGCGGCAAAGCCCTGAGCAGCCACCACACCGCCTCG
CCCTGGAACCTCAGCCCCTTCTCCAAGACGTCCATCCACCACGGCTCTCCGGGGCCTCTGTCCGTTTACC
CTCCGGCTTCATCCTCTTCTCTGGCGGCCGGCCACTCCAGTCCTCATCTCTTCACCTTCCCGCCCACCCC
GCCGAAAGACGTCTCCCCAGACCCGTCGCTGTCCACCCCGGGATCCGCCGGGTCGGCCAGGCAAGATGAG
AAAGAGTGCCTCAAGTATCAGGTGCAGCTGCCAGATAGCATGAAGCTGGAGACGTCTCACTCTCGAGGCA
GCATGA
